>Addgene plasmid #10849 | p3036 GST-HPV-16 E6 | addgene partial sequence | sequence record 17835 | 10849 with pGEX5'
GATCCTTTCGGACCCACAGGAGCGACCCAGAAAGTTACCACAGTTATGCACAGAGCTGCAAACAACTATA
CATGATATAATATTAGAATGTGTGTACTGCAAGCAACAGTTACTGCGACGTGAGGTATATGACTTTGCTT
TTCGGGATTTATGCATAGTATATAGAGATGGGAATCCATATGCTGTATGTGATAAATGTTTAAAGTTTTA
TTCTAAAATTAGTGAGTATAGACATTATTGTTATAGTTTGTATGGAACAACATTAGAACAGCAATACAAC
AAACCGTTGTGTGATTTGTTAATTAGGTGTATTAACTGTCAAAAGCCACTGTGTCCTGAAGAAAAGCAAA
GACATCTGGACAAAAAGCAAAGATTCCATAATATAAGGGGTCGGTGGACCGGTCGATGTATGTCTTGTTG
CAGATCATCAAGAACACGTAGAGAACCCAGCTGTAGAATTCATCGTGACTGACTGACGATCTGCCTCGCG
CGTTTCGGTGATGACGGTGAAAACCTCTGACACATGCAGCTCCCGGAGACGGTCACAGCTTGTCTGTAAG
CGGATGCCGGGAGCAGACAAGCCCGTCAGGGCGCGTCAGCGGGTGTTGGCGGGTGTCGGGGCGCAGCCAT
GACCCAGTCACGTAGCGATAGCGGAGTGTATAATTCTTGAAGACGAAAGGGCCTCGTGATACGCCTATTT
TTATAGGTTAATGTCATGATAATAATGGTTTCTTAGACGTCAGGTGGCACTTTTCGGGGAAATGTGCGCG
GAACCCCTATTTGTTTATTTTTCTAAATACATTCAAATATGTATCCGCTCATGAGACAATAACCCTGATA
AATGCTTCAATAATATTGAAAAAGGAAGAGTATGAG
