[The description below was written by a language model from this plasmid's Addgene catalogue record.]
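Description:
p3036 GST-HPV-16 E6 is a bacterial expression plasmid built on a pGEX backbone of about 5 kb. It carries the E6 oncoprotein gene of human papillomavirus type 16 as an insert of roughly 500 bp. The plasmid is maintained at high copy number in E. coli and selected with ampicillin. E6 was inserted by restriction cloning, with the 5′ BamHI site retained and the 3′ EcoRI site destroyed during construction. This places it downstream of, and fused to, the glutathione S-transferase coding sequence supplied by the backbone, so the product is an N-terminally GST-tagged E6 fusion protein. The record does not name the promoter or list other regulatory features. pGEX vectors generally drive the GST fusion from an IPTG-inducible tac promoter under lac repressor control, but this is not confirmed here. The depositor notes that the vector differs from the published pGEX-2T sequence, so the author's map rather than the standard pGEX-2T reference should be taken as authoritative for the backbone.

The GST moiety allows the fusion protein to be captured on glutathione affinity resin. This makes the construct suitable for producing and purifying recombinant E6 and for using immobilised GST-E6 as bait in in vitro binding (pull-down) assays. The associated publication concerns a cellular protein that mediates the association of p53 with the E6 proteins of HPV-16 and HPV-18. This is consistent with use of the plasmid to study E6 interactions with host proteins. No feature table was supplied, so details such as protease cleavage sites between GST and E6 cannot be stated from the record.
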