Addgene plasmid #10849: p3036 GST-HPV-16 E6
Depositing lab: Peter Howley. Depositing organization: Harvard Medical School. Publication: A cellular protein mediates association of p53 with the E6 oncoprotein of human papillomavirus types 16 or 18. Huibregtse JM, Scheffner M, Howley PM. EMBO J. 1991 Dec . 10(13):4129-35. PubMed 1661671.
Backbone
  Vector backbone: pGEX
  Backbone size w/o insert (bp): 5000
  Vector type: Bacterial Expression
Growth in bacteria
  Bacterial resistance: Ampicillin, 100 μg/mL
  Growth temperature: 37°C
  Growth strain: DH5alpha
  Copy number: High Copy
Gene/Insert
  Gene/Insert name: HPV16 E6
  Species: Human papillomavirus
  Insert size (bp): 500
  Entrez Gene: E6 (a.k.a. HpV16gp1)
  Tag / fusion protein: GST (N terminal on backbone)
  Cloning method: Restriction Enzyme; 5′ cloning site BamHI (not destroyed); 3′ cloning site EcoRI (destroyed during cloning)
  Sequencing primers: 5′ pGEX-5'
Terms and licenses: Academic/Nonprofit Terms; Industry Terms: Not Available to Industry
Depositor comments: See author's map. Please note this differs from the pGEX-2T sequence as indicated.
How to cite: p3036 GST-HPV-16 E6 was a gift from Peter Howley (Addgene plasmid # 10849 ; http://n2t.net/addgene:10849 ; RRID:Addgene_10849)
